>Addgene plasmid #177701 | pDIV494 | addgene full sequence | sequence record 352589 | Addgene NGS Result
TGTCATAGTGACTTTAAGTTGTTCTTTATTTGGTATGATTCTATTTTTTAGGACTTTCTAAAAAATCAAT
TTAAATTTTGGAAAACCATTTGTGGTTTTTCTTAAATGATTGCAAAATTATTAAAAAATCGTTAAAAAAA
TATTCAGTGTAAAAAGACTAGCATTCATGATCTCAACATCTTTGGATAATATCAGAATGAGAAAGAACAG
ATACGCAGTACGTTTTTTGGTGAGCTCTTTGCACTTCTTTAGTTCTTTCCATCAATATCAGTTTTTTAAA
CTTTTAGGACTAAAAGTGATGTTTAACTTCAAAATGTTTAAAATTTTGTTCTTCCCGACGTTCATTAAGA
ATACTAATACACTTTAATAATTATTTTAATATTTTGTTCTAAATAATGACTTTTAATTAAAAAAGATAAA
ATATAAAAACATCATAATAACTCACCAGAGGTTAAGAACAAAAAAACAAATTAGATATCTGCTAATCCAA
TATAGTTAAATCAATCTTTCCTTGGTATAATGGGTATATTACATATATTTCAAGGACCGACACTCCTACC
AAATATCTAAAATTTACCATATTAACATAACATGTATATAAACGTCAAATCATAATCAGCACTAGCGGAA
TGCGTGCGATGCATCAAGCTGGTCTCATTGACTTGGCGTCCAGTAACGGCATTCGTTTACCAGCCTCCAT
TATAAACGCTTCTAGGGCTGTTCCAGAAGATGACGAAGAGGAAAACAGCCTGGCCATGGTTCCTGCTCTA
GACTGGGATCTTTGGGGCCCTTTGATTTTCTCCTTGGCTTATTCGGTCACTTTGGGGTTCGCTGCACCCA
ACTCTCAGACCAATATGGTCTTCTCGGGAACGTTTTCTTTCATCTGGGTGTTTTACTTAATTGGTGGCTT
GAACATCCAACTTTTAGGGGGTACAATCTCCTTCTTGTCTGCCATCAGTGCATCAGGATATTCCATGTTT
CCTGTCGTGGTTGGTGCCGTGGTGAACACTTTAGCAATCAAATGGAGATGGTTGCGTTTGCTCATTATGT
GTTTTCTCACAACTTGGAGCATTTATGCCGCAGGAATGAGCCTACGTTGTCTGGGAGTATTGCCTGGAAG
AGTATTTTTGGCCATGTATCCGGTTGCTTTGATGTACACCGTTTTGGCATATCTTACCGTCATAACATAA
TTGTAACCCGAGGTTTCTAGCACTTAATACATGATGTACTAAAAGGTGCGAGTAATTACGAGGCTACCCA
TAACTTTAATGAATTAAGCTTGCGACATATGGCATTATTTATTGCTGTGCAAGCCATGAATATGTAAATG
TAACCAAATATACCTAGTGAGTTGTGCAATCATGTCTTCTTCAGTACACGTAAACTACCAACATACTTTC
AGTGAAGAAAACACAATAACCCAAACAGGCACAATCACAGACGCAGCTAAAACCACCTCATATCTTCGCA
GACATTTCTTCATGAAATCACTTACATTTTTCACTACAGGTTGCTCATACTCGCTGAGAAAAAAAAATGT
TGTTATTTCATTTGCTGTGGCCCAGTCGGGACGCGCAATGCGCGATCCGGCATGCGGAGGTTCGATTCCT
AGATAAATGATCAGCTAAGCAGATTAATGCATGTTTTAGAGCTAGAAATAGCAAGTTAAAATAAGGCTAG
TCCGTTATCAACTTGAAAAAGTGGCACCGAGTCGGTGCTTTTTTTCTCGAGTTTTTTTATCGAGTGTTTA
AGGATAATGATAACTGAAGAGAAGAATTAGTTTTGCCGCCACCGCGGGTTTGCCTCTGATTAAATAAAAA
AAAGCTGGTGCTTTTTTTTCTTTTATAGGAACATCTTGAATATATGAACTAATTAAATGATAATTTTTTA
CCCATCTTTACTCTTAATCACTGAGCTGCAGTCAAAGAAAAAGGGATACAGCACCTGGTGAAGAGATGAA
CGGAGACTAACTTAGACGCGTTGATTCTTTTCAATTGCACATTTTATTAATCGATGCTAACGTCTATTTA
CATATATTCTTTAGAGATATTATCTAGGGCTTCAAATAATCTCTGGACAGCAATAAAAGTCTCTTCAAAA
GTATTGTATAACGGCAATGGGGCTAATCTGATTACATCTGGTCTTCTTTCGTCACAGATTATAGCATGAT
CATGCAAGTACGCATTAACTCGTTCCATGACGTTCTTGCCCTTTTCATCGAAATGCGGTTGAAACATAAT
GGACAATTGACATCCTCTTTCAGCTGGATTCAAAGGAGTTAAAATTTTAAACCCAAATTTGGAGTTTGAT
GTACTGGATTGTGGTATGTAATACTTGGAATTCGTCAATAGATCCTGTAAAAATTGAGTCAAAGCAACAC
TTTTTTCACGAAGTTTAGATACTCCACCCACTTTAGCATACACTTCCAATGACGACTTCACAGCAACAAC
ATCAAGAACAGAAGGATTTGACTGTCTGTAAGAAAGAGCCGAGTTTATTGGATCAAACTCTTCTAACATT
TTGAATCGTTCTTGGGAGTTATTGCCCCACCAACCAGCTAGTCTAGGAACGAAACTGCTCTTCTTGTTCT
CTATAGTGTATTTTTCATGCACAAAAATTCCACCTATGGCTCCAGGTCCCGAGTTTAAATATTTATCGCG
TGCATTCAGCAATTCCAAAATCCCATTAGAGGGGTTCTTCACGATTATCTATTTGATCACTCTCGCCTAA
ACTATAAATATAGCTACCTTTTTATCAATATACATGTACTTCCGAACATCGGCCCTTATCTGTTATTAAT
CTATTAATAAACCCTTAACAATTTCCTGTTGCTCCTTGTAAACCAGTCCTATATGTCCAACTTGCCCGGA
TTGGTCTGATCTTCCGATCTAACAATCACGTCTTACTAATATTATAATGCCTTGGTAACACGTCTCGCGT
TTACGCGTATGCCCTTTAGGAATTTTGTAAACAAACTGCCCCGTAGATTACAAACAAGAGAGTGAATTCC
ACCCTCAACTATAGACCTAGGAGCCATTTTTCTATATAACTACTATCTGTATAAGGATGGGGCCTCCTGG
GACATGTTCAATTGAATTTTACGCTTCGAACCATACACATAACACGTAAAAAGCTCTAATATTGGGCTTC
TTAAATGGAAAGTTGTAGTATAGATTTTACGCGATGATCCAATTCGCGTTTTGTGTAGGGAATTGCTTCT
ACATCAAGCAAAATTTACAATGCTTTTATGTATACGGCCGTAGACGGAATAGACAACATTGTATAATCAG
GAATTGATATAAAATAGTTGATATCCCACTATTCTAATAACTTCATTTTTTATTAATTAGTATTTGATAA
TATAAAATTTCATTAGTTGCTTTCAAACATTATTCAGACAATCTGTCATATGGATAAAAAGTATAGTATT
GGTTTAGATATTGGTACTAACTCTGTGGGTTGGGCAGTTATCACTGACGAATATAAAGTTCCATCAAAGA
AATTTAAGGTGTTAGGTAACACTGACAGACACTCAATAAAAAAGAATCTTATCGGTGCTCTTTTGTTCGA
CTCCGGTGAAACTGCCGAGGCTACACGTTTAAAAAGAACAGCAAGAAGAAGATATACCCGTAGAAAAAAT
AGAATATGTTATTTACAAGAAATCTTTTCTAATGAAATGGCTAAAGTTGATGATTCCTTTTTCCATAGAT
TGGAAGAGTCATTTTTGGTTGAAGAAGACAAAAAGCATGAGAGACATCCAATCTTTGGGAATATAGTTGA
TGAAGTGGCTTACCATGAAAAATATCCTACCATTTATCATTTAAGAAAGAAATTGGTAGATTCAACTGAT
AAAGCTGACCTTAGATTAATCTATTTAGCACTTGCCCATATGATTAAATTTAGAGGTCATTTTTTGATTG
AAGGTGATTTGAACCCAGATAATTCTGACGTGGATAAATTATTTATTCAATTAGTCCAAACCTACAACCA
ATTATTTGAGGAAAATCCAATTAATGCTAGTGGTGTCGATGCCAAAGCTATATTATCAGCCAGATTATCA
AAATCTAGACGTTTGGAAAATTTGATTGCCCAATTGCCAGGAGAAAAAAAGAATGGATTATTTGGAAACT
TGATCGCATTATCATTGGGTTTGACACCAAATTTTAAATCTAATTTTGATTTAGCTGAAGATGCTAAATT
ACAATTATCAAAAGACACCTATGACGACGATTTGGACAATTTACTTGCTCAAATTGGTGATCAATATGCA
GATTTGTTCTTAGCTGCTAAAAACTTATCTGATGCTATTTTGTTGTCTGATATTTTGAGAGTGAACACAG
AAATAACCAAAGCTCCATTATCAGCATCTATGATCAAACGTTATGATGAACACCATCAGGATTTGACTTT
ATTGAAAGCTTTGGTGAGACAACAATTGCCAGAGAAGTATAAAGAAATCTTTTTCGATCAATCTAAAAAC
GGGTATGCAGGTTATATTGATGGGGGTGCCTCCCAAGAGGAATTTTACAAATTTATAAAACCTATTTTAG
AAAAGATGGATGGGACTGAGGAACTTTTGGTCAAATTGAACAGAGAAGATTTGTTACGTAAACAGAGAAC
TTTTGATAATGGTAGTATACCTCACCAAATTCATTTGGGTGAGTTGCATGCAATTTTAAGAAGACAAGAA
GATTTTTATCCATTTTTAAAAGATAATAGAGAAAAAATCGAGAAAATTTTAACCTTTAGAATTCCATACT
ATGTTGGGCCTTTGGCTAGAGGTAATTCAAGATTTGCCTGGATGACACGTAAATCAGAAGAAACTATTAC
CCCTTGGAATTTTGAAGAGGTTGTTGATAAAGGAGCATCAGCACAGAGTTTTATTGAAAGAATGACCAAT
TTCGATAAAAACTTACCAAATGAAAAAGTTTTACCAAAACATTCCTTGTTATACGAATATTTTACTGTTT
ACAATGAACTTACAAAGGTTAAATATGTTACTGAAGGTATGCGTAAGCCAGCCTTTTTATCTGGAGAACA
GAAAAAGGCAATAGTTGATTTATTGTTTAAAACAAATAGAAAAGTTACTGTTAAACAATTAAAAGAAGAT
TACTTTAAGAAAATTGAATGTTTTGATTCAGTTGAAATCAGTGGTGTTGAAGACAGATTTAATGCTAGTT
TAGGAACTTACCATGATTTACTTAAAATTATCAAAGATAAAGATTTCTTGGATAACGAAGAAAATGAAGA
CATTTTAGAAGACATTGTTTTAACCTTAACTTTATTCGAAGATAGAGAGATGATTGAAGAACGTTTGAAG
ACTTATGCACATTTGTTTGACGATAAAGTGATGAAACAGTTGAAAAGAAGACGTTATACTGGATGGGGTA
GATTGTCTCGTAAATTGATCAATGGAATTAGAGATAAACAAAGTGGTAAAACTATCTTGGACTTTTTGAA
ATCTGACGGATTTGCTAATAGAAATTTCATGCAATTGATCCACGACGATAGTTTGACATTTAAAGAAGAC
ATCCAAAAGGCCCAAGTGAGTGGGCAAGGTGATTCATTACATGAACATATTGCAAATTTAGCCGGATCTC
CTGCTATTAAGAAAGGGATATTACAAACTGTTAAAGTTGTGGATGAATTAGTGAAAGTAATGGGAAGACA
TAAACCTGAAAACATTGTCATTGAGATGGCAAGAGAAAATCAAACTACACAAAAAGGACAGAAAAATAGT
AGAGAACGTATGAAAAGAATAGAAGAGGGTATTAAAGAATTGGGTAGTCAAATATTGAAAGAACACCCAG
TGGAAAATACCCAGTTGCAAAATGAAAAATTATATCTTTACTACCTTCAAAATGGACGTGATATGTATGT
TGATCAGGAATTAGATATAAATAGACTTTCAGATTATGATGTAGATCATATAGTTCCACAATCTTTCTTG
AAAGATGATTCCATAGACAATAAAGTATTAACTAGAAGTGATAAAAATAGAGGTAAAAGTGATAATGTCC
CAAGTGAGGAAGTCGTCAAAAAGATGAAAAATTACTGGCGTCAACTTTTGAATGCTAAATTAATTACTCA
AAGAAAATTTGATAATTTGACTAAAGCAGAAAGAGGTGGGCTTTCTGAATTAGATAAAGCCGGGTTCATT
AAAAGACAATTGGTCGAAACTAGACAAATTACTAAACATGTTGCCCAAATTTTAGATTCCCGTATGAACA
CTAAGTATGACGAAAATGATAAGTTAATACGTGAGGTTAAAGTCATTACTTTAAAATCAAAACTTGTCTC
TGATTTCAGAAAGGATTTCCAATTCTATAAAGTTAGAGAAATTAATAATTATCATCATGCTCATGATGCA
TATTTGAATGCTGTAGTTGGAACTGCTTTAATCAAGAAATACCCTAAATTAGAATCTGAATTTGTATATG
GTGATTACAAAGTCTATGATGTTAGAAAGATGATTGCTAAATCAGAACAAGAAATTGGTAAAGCTACAGC
TAAATACTTCTTTTACTCTAACATTATGAATTTCTTTAAAACAGAAATTACTTTGGCAAACGGTGAAATT
AGAAAAAGACCTCTTATTGAAACAAATGGTGAGACTGGAGAGATAGTTTGGGACAAAGGGCGTGATTTCG
CTACTGTTAGAAAAGTTTTATCAATGCCACAAGTTAACATTGTAAAGAAAACAGAGGTTCAAACTGGTGG
TTTCTCAAAAGAAAGTATTTTGCCTAAAAGAAATAGTGATAAATTGATTGCCAGAAAAAAGGATTGGGAT
CCAAAGAAATATGGTGGTTTCGACTCACCAACCGTAGCCTATTCTGTTTTGGTTGTGGCAAAGGTTGAAA
AGGGTAAAAGTAAAAAGCTTAAATCAGTAAAAGAACTTTTGGGTATTACAATAATGGAAAGAAGTTCCTT
TGAAAAGAACCCTATTGATTTTTTGGAAGCTAAAGGTTATAAGGAAGTAAAGAAGGACTTAATAATCAAA
TTGCCTAAATATTCTTTATTTGAATTAGAAAATGGGAGAAAAAGAATGTTGGCTTCTGCTGGAGAATTGC
AAAAGGGTAATGAATTAGCATTGCCTTCCAAATATGTTAACTTCTTGTATTTAGCTTCACACTATGAAAA
GTTGAAAGGGTCACCAGAAGATAACGAGCAAAAACAATTATTTGTTGAACAACACAAACACTACTTAGAT
GAGATTATAGAACAAATTAGTGAATTCAGTAAAAGAGTGATATTAGCTGATGCAAATTTAGATAAAGTTT
TGTCAGCCTATAACAAACATAGAGATAAGCCAATTAGAGAACAAGCAGAAAACATTATTCACTTATTTAC
CCTTACCAATTTAGGAGCACCTGCTGCTTTCAAGTATTTTGATACAACAATTGATCGTAAAAGATATACC
TCAACAAAAGAAGTCTTAGACGCCACCTTAATTCATCAATCAATCACTGGATTGTATGAGACAAGAATTG
ATTTGTCTCAATTGGGTGGTGATGAAGGGGCTGATCCTAAGAAGAAAAGAAAAGTTGATCCAAAGAAAAA
GCGTAAGGTGGATCCTAAGAAAAAGAGAAAGGTTGACTACAAAGACCATGACGGTGATTATAAAGATCAT
GACATCGACTACAAGGATGACGATGACAAGTGATAATGACTGCAGAGATCCATCGACCTGCCGCCAAGCT
AATTCCGGGCGAATTTCTGTCGAGTCATGTAATTAGTTATGTCACGCTTACATTCACGCCCTCCCCCCAC
ATCCGCTCTAACCGAAAAGGAAGGAGTTAGACAACCTGAAGTCTAGGTCCCTATTTATTTTTTTATAGTT
ATGTTAGTATTAAGAACGTTATTTATATTTCAAATTTTTCTTTTTTTTCTGTACAGACGCGTGTACGCAT
GTAACATTATACTGAAAACCTTGCTTGAGAAGGTTTTGGGACGCTCGAAATCGCGTGCATTCAACGCTGC
AGGTCGACAACCCTTAATATAACTTGGAAAGCAAGCAATCGTAGCCCCAGCAAAGCACTATAGTAGGTGT
TTGCTCTTTTTATTTCCTTTGCTCTACGCACTGTAATACAGGATTGATGAAAGCAGTATAGAAAATCGCC
TCGAAGCCTCGTGAATCAGTAGATCTATTTACATTGTTCGTCTCGTGCGGTTTTTCACCAGTGTCATGAG
CGAGCGAACTTGGTCGACATCATTAAAAAAAACTGCGGCTTTCGTGTCAGAGTCGCTGTGTATCACTTCG
ACGTAGGTAATCAGCTCTTAAGCTTGAAGTGTGGATCGGAATTTTCTTCTCCTCCTTCATTAGTCATCTT
CCATGAAAGAGTGACTTTTGACTCACACGAAGGAAAATGTGCGCAAATTACAAATCACCTACAAGCCACA
AGACACATTCATCAAAGGCACCAAACAAGACATTCAAGTGGACCATGATAAAAGCCAAGGTTTGAAGGCA
TATTCTGTATACTTCAATCTTGGTTTGCTCGGCCCAAGTCCCGGCGATTAGCGGCGCCCGGTGGCCCGGC
TGGATAGATTTCAATTGGCACACGCACAATTATCTCCACAATTGCATTGCATACACCTTTACACCACAAC
TCGGCGACCTCGGCCAGCCTCTGAAAACACATAGCCAAAAACGAAGAAGGGACAGGCATTTTCCCTTCAT
TGCCTAGTATGGCATAATACGTCACCAAACCATGCATTATGGATTGTTAAGAGCTAATCTTCCTGGTGAA
AAACCGCCACAAATTGACCATGACAGTGCTTGCTCGGAGTTTTCAGCGGAGGGCGTGCGCCCGGGCAAAC
ATAGTGCATTGTGATGTAGGCGGCAAATATATGCCGGATACGCGCTTATGGAGCGGATTGCCCCGGCGGA
GAAAAGTATATAAGTAGCCAGCGCAAGGCCCCCATTTCTAGAGAATTTTTCCCTTCAATTGATTACAACT
TCAATTAACTACAAACAAAACAAACAACCATGGGAACCACCTTGGATGACACTGCTTATCGATACCGAAC
ATCTGTACCTGGTGATGCTGAAGCTATCGAAGCCCTTGACGGGTCATTCACAACTGACACCGTCTTTAGA
GTTACAGCTACTGGGGATGGGTTTACATTGCGAGAAGTACCAGTAGATCCTCCTTTGACCAAAGTATTCC
CAGATGACGAAAGTGACGATGAATCCGATGACGGTGAGGACGGTGACCCAGACTCAAGAACATTTGTCGC
TTATGGAGACGACGGTGATTTGGCCGGTTTCGTAGTTGTATCCTATTCTGGATGGAACCGAAGACTTACT
GTCGAGGATATAGAGGTTGCCCCAGAACATCGTGGGCACGGTGTTGGGCGAGCCCTTATGGGATTAGCTA
CAGAATTTGCCCGTGAACGTGGGGCTGGACATTTATGGTTAGAAGTCACCAATGTTAATGCACCAGCTAT
ACATGCATATCGAAGAATGGGGTTCACACTTTGTGGATTGGATACAGCTTTATACGATGGTACAGCCTCA
GACGGAGAACAAGCTTTATACATGTCTATGCCTTGTCCATAATCAGTACTGACAATAAAAAGATTCTTGT
TTTCAAGAACTTGTCATTTGTATAGTTTTTTTATATTGTAGTTGTTCTATTTTAATCAAATGTTAGCGTG
ATTTATATTTTTTTTCGCCTCGACATCATCTGCCCAGATGCGAAGTTAAGTGCGCAGAAAGTAATATCAT
GCGTTAATCGTATGTGAATGCTGGTCGCTATACTGCTGTCGATTCGATACTAACGCCGCCATCCAGTGTC
GAAAACGAGCTCTCGAGAACCCTTAATATAACTTCGTATAATGTATGCTATACGAAGTTATTAGGTGATA
TCAGATCCACTAGTGGCCATTAAGACCTCAGCGCGGCCGCAAATTTAAATAAAATGAAGTGAAGTTCCTA
TACTTTCTAGAGAATAGGAACTTCTATAGTGAGTCGAATAAGGGCGACACAAAATTTATTCTAAATGCAT
AATAAATACTGATAACATCTTATAGTTTGTATTATATTTTGTATTATCGTTGACATGTATAATTTTGATA
TCAAAAACTGATTTTCCCTTTATTATTTTCGAGATTTATTTTCTTAATTCTCTTTAACAAACTAGAAATA
TTGTATATACAAAAAATCATAAATAATAGATGAATAGTTTAATTATAGGTGTTCATCAATCGAAAAAGCA
ACGTATCTTATTTAAAGTGCGTTGCTTTTTTCTCATTTATAAGGTTAAATAATTCTCATATATCAAGCAA
AGTGACAGGCGCCCTTAAATATTCTGACAAATGCTCTTTCCCTAAACTCCCCCCATAAAAAAACCCGCCG
AAGCGGGTTTTTACGTTATTTGCGGATTAACGATTACTCGTTATCAGAACCGCCCAGGGGGCCCGAGCTT
AAGACTGGCCGTCGTTTTACAACACAGAAAGAGTTTGTAGAAACGCAAAAAGGCCATCCGTCAGGGGCCT
TCTGCTTAGTTTGATGCCTGGCAGTTCCCTACTCTCGCCTTCCGCTTCCTCGCTCACTGACTCGCTGCGC
TCGGTCGTTCGGCTGCGGCGAGCGGTATCAGCTCACTCAAAGGCGGTAATACGGTTATCCACAGAATCAG
GGGATAACGCAGGAAAGAACATGTGAGCAAAAGGCCAGCAAAAGGCCAGGAACCGTAAAAAGGCCGCGTT
GCTGGCGTTTTTCCATAGGCTCCGCCCCCCTGACGAGCATCACAAAAATCGACGCTCAAGTCAGAGGTGG
CGAAACCCGACAGGACTATAAAGATACCAGGCGTTTCCCCCTGGAAGCTCCCTCGTGCGCTCTCCTGTTC
CGACCCTGCCGCTTACCGGATACCTGTCCGCCTTTCTCCCTTCGGGAAGCGTGGCGCTTTCTCATAGCTC
ACGCTGTAGGTATCTCAGTTCGGTGTAGGTCGTTCGCTCCAAGCTGGGCTGTGTGCACGAACCCCCCGTT
CAGCCCGACCGCTGCGCCTTATCCGGTAACTATCGTCTTGAGTCCAACCCGGTAAGACACGACTTATCGC
CACTGGCAGCAGCCACTGGTAACAGGATTAGCAGAGCGAGGTATGTAGGCGGTGCTACAGAGTTCTTGAA
GTGGTGGGCTAACTACGGCTACACTAGAAGAACAGTATTTGGTATCTGCGCTCTGCTGAAGCCAGTTACC
TTCGGAAAAAGAGTTGGTAGCTCTTGATCCGGCAAACAAACCACCGCTGGTAGCGGTGGTTTTTTTGTTT
GCAAGCAGCAGATTACGCGCAGAAAAAAAGGATCTCAAGAAGATCCTTTGATCTTTTCTACGGGGTCTGA
CGCTCAGTGGAACGACGCGCGCGTAACTCACGTTAAGGGATTTTGGTCATGAGCTTGCGCCGTCCCGTCA
AGTCAGCGTAATGCTCTGCTTACCAATGCTTAATCAGTGAGGCACCTATCTCAGCGATCTGTCTATTTCG
TTCATCCATAGTTGCCTGACTCCCCGTCGTGTAGATAACTACGATACGGGAGGGCTTACCATCTGGCCCC
AGCGCTGCGATGATACCGCGAGAACCACGCTCACCGGCTCCGGATTTATCAGCAATAAACCAGCCAGCCG
GAAGGGCCGAGCGCAGAAGTGGTCCTGCAACTTTATCCGCCTCCATCCAGTCTATTAATTGTTGCCGGGA
AGCTAGAGTAAGTAGTTCGCCAGTTAATAGTTTGCGCAACGTTGTTGCCATCGCTACAGGCATCGTGGTG
TCACGCTCGTCGTTTGGTATGGCTTCATTCAGCTCCGGTTCCCAACGATCAAGGCGAGTTACATGATCCC
CCATGTTGTGCAAAAAAGCGGTTAGCTCCTTCGGTCCTCCGATCGTTGTCAGAAGTAAGTTGGCCGCAGT
GTTATCACTCATGGTTATGGCAGCACTGCATAATTCTCTTACTGTCATGCCATCCGTAAGATGCTTTTCT
GTGACTGGTGAGTACTCAACCAAGTCATTCTGAGAATAGTGTATGCGGCGACCGAGTTGCTCTTGCCCGG
CGTCAATACGGGATAATACCGCGCCACATAGCAGAACTTTAAAAGTGCTCATCATTGGAAAACGTTCTTC
GGGGCGAAAACTCTCAAGGATCTTACCGCTGTTGAGATCCAGTTCGATGTAACCCACTCGTGCACCCAAC
TGATCTTCAGCATCTTTTACTTTCACCAGCGTTTCTGGGTGAGCAAAAACAGGAAGGCAAAATGCCGCAA
AAAAGGGAATAAGGGCGACACGGAAATGTTGAATACTCATATTCTTCCTTTTTCAATATTATTGAAGCAT
TTATCAGGGTTATTGTCTCATGAGCGGATACATATTTGAATGTATTTAGAAAAATAAACAAATAGGGGTC
AGTGTTACAACCAATTAACCAATTCTGAACATTATCGCGAGCCCATTTATACCTGAATATGGCTCATAAC
ACCCCTTGTTTGCCTGGCGGCAGTAGCGCGGTGGTCCCACCTGACCCCATGCCGAACTCAGAAGTGAAAC
GCCGTAGCGCCGATGGTAGTGTGGGGACTCCCCATGCGAGAGTAGGGAACTGCCAGGCATCAAATAAAAC
GAAAGGCTCAGTCGAAAGACTGGGCCTTTCGCCCGGGCTAATTATGGGGTGTCGCCCTTATTCGACTCTA
TAGTGAAGTTCCTATTCTCTAGAAAGTATAGGAACTTCTGAAGTGGGGATTTAAATGCGGCCGCGCTGAG
GGTTTAATGGGCTTAGTTAGCCTTGCTTGTGACTTTGCAGCTTTATCCATGAACGGATCATACGATTGTA
TTTCTGAATT
Features (pLannotate 1.2.2; 18 found; start..end, strand, type, name):
   1643..1718    +  misc_RNA       gRNA scaffold: guide RNA scaffold for the Streptococcus pyogenes CRISPR/Cas9 system
   2046..2654    -  CDS            BNA5 (fragment): KYNU_YEAST - Experimental evidence at protein level: Swiss-Prot protein existence level 1. Catalyzes the cleavage of L-kynurenine (L-Kyn) and L-3- hydroxykynurenine (L-3OHKyn) into anthranilic acid (AA) and 3- hydroxyanthranilic acid (3-OHAA), respectively. From Saccharomyces cerevisiae (strain ATCC 204508 / S288c) (Baker's yeast).
   3410..7513    +  CDS            cas9: CAS9_STRP1 - Also known as csn1 From Streptococcus pyogenes serotype M1.
   7595..7660    +  CDS            3xFLAG: three tandem FLAG® epitope tags, followed by an enterokinase cleavage site
   7725..7959    +  terminator     CYC1 terminator (fragment): S. cerevisiae CYC1; transcription terminator for CYC1
   8984..9559    +  CDS            sta: STA_STRLA - Experimental evidence at protein level: Swiss-Prot protein existence level 1. Involved in resistance to streptothricin, a broad-spectrum antibiotic produced by streptomycetes. Detoxifies streptothricin via acetylation of the beta amino group of the first beta-lysyl moiety of streptothricin. From Streptomyces lavendulae.
   9568..9765    +  terminator     TEF terminator: Ashbya gossypii TEF terminator
   9828..9861    -  protein_bind   loxP: Cre-mediated recombination occurs in the 8-bp core sequence (GCATACAT). Cre recombinase
   9931..9964    -  protein_bind   FRT (minimal): supports FLP-mediated excision but not integration (Turan and Bode, 2011) FLP recombinase from the Saccharomyces cerevisiae 2μ plasmid
  10434..10453   +  CDS            lacZα (fragment): LacZα fragment of β-galactosidase; lacZ fragment
  10478..10495   -  terminator     rrnB T2 terminator (fragment): transcription terminator T2 from the E. coli rrnB gene
  10720..11308   -  rep_origin     ori: high-copy-number ColE1/pMB1/pBR322/pUC origin of replication
  11430..12290   -  CDS            AmpR: β-lactamase; bla; confers resistance to ampicillin, carbenicillin, and related antibiotics
  12293..12389   -  promoter       AmpR promoter (fragment): bla
  12419..12443   -  CDS            KanR (fragment): aminoglycoside phosphotransferase; aph(3')-Ia; confers resistance to kanamycin
  12472..12587   +  ncRNA          5S rRNA: Accession: RF00001 - 5S ribosomal RNA
  12591..12631   +  terminator     rrnB T1 terminator (fragment): transcription terminator T1 from the E. coli rrnB gene
  12675..12708   +  protein_bind   FRT (minimal): supports FLP-mediated excision but not integration (Turan and Bode, 2011) FLP recombinase from the Saccharomyces cerevisiae 2μ plasmid
