[The description below was written by a language model from this plasmid's Addgene catalogue record and pLannotate feature annotations shown in this document.]
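Description:
pDIV494 is a 12.8 kb all-in-one CRISPR/Cas9 shuttle plasmid built on the pDIV066 backbone for genome editing in the yeast Debaryomyces hansenii. In E. coli it is maintained through a high-copy ColE1/pUC-type origin and an ampicillin resistance gene (AmpR). In yeast, transformants are selected with nourseothricin. The record and the feature table do not identify a yeast replication origin or centromere, so how the plasmid is maintained in D. hansenii is not stated. An annotated fragment resembling S. cerevisiae BNA5 lies between the sgRNA and Cas9 regions, and its role is not explained.

The payload comprises three expression units, all adapted for CTG-clade yeasts, which decode the CTG codon unconventionally and therefore need recoded genes. A codon-optimized Streptococcus pyogenes Cas9, derived from an earlier CTG-clade plasmid, is driven by the D. hansenii RNR2 promoter. According to the catalogue it carries a C-terminal SV40 nuclear localization signal. The annotation also detects a 3xFLAG epitope downstream of the coding sequence, followed by a CYC1 terminator fragment. The Nat marker, a streptothricin/nourseothricin acetyltransferase, is expressed from the Candida lusitaniae TDH3 promoter and ends at the Ashbya gossypii TEF terminator. A Candida SNR52 (RNA polymerase III) promoter drives an sgRNA made up of an ADE2-targeting spacer fused to the standard S. pyogenes guide scaffold. Minimal FRT sites and a loxP site are also annotated near the marker and backbone junctions, apparently remnants of earlier construct designs.

Cutting ADE2 serves as a convenient test of editing, since adenine-pathway disruption typically gives a visible colony colour phenotype. The associated work used this system for efficient oligonucleotide-mediated gene editing in D. hansenii.
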