Addgene plasmid #177701: pDIV494
Purpose: Plasmid expressing optimized Cas9 and NAT marker and sgRNA targeting ADE2 locus in D. hansenii
Depositing lab: Uffe Mortensen. Depositing organization: Danmarks Tekniske Universitet. Publication: A CRISPR/Cas9 method facilitates efficient oligo-mediated gene editing in Debaryomyces hansenii. Strucko T, Andersen NL, Mahler MR, Martinez JL, Mortensen UH. Synth Biol (Oxf). 2021 Oct 12;6(1):ysab031. doi: 10.1093/synbio/ysab031. eCollection 2021. PubMed 34746438.
Backbone
  Vector backbone: pDIV066
  Total vector size (bp): 12820
  Vector type: Bacterial Expression, Yeast Expression, CRISPR
  Selectable markers: Nourseothricin
Growth in bacteria
  Bacterial resistance: Ampicillin, 100 μg/mL
  Growth temperature: 37°C
  Growth strain: DH5alpha
  Copy number: Unknown
Gene/Insert 1
  Gene/Insert name: Cas9
  Species: CTG-clade compatible
  Promoter: RNR2p (Debaryomyces hansenii )
  Tag / fusion protein: SV40 (C terminal on insert)
  Cloning method: Unknown
  Sequencing primers: 5′ CTATGGCTCCAGGTCCCGAG
Gene/Insert 2
  Gene/Insert name: Nat
  Species: CTG-clade compatible
  Promoter: TDH3p (Candida lusitaniae)
  Cloning method: Unknown
  Sequencing primers: 5′ GCTTGAGAAGGTTTTGGGACG
Gene/Insert 3
  Gene/Insert name: sgRNA Targeting ADE2 locus in D.hansenii: AGCTAAGCAGATTAATGCAT
  Species: Synthetic; CTG-Clade compatible
  Promoter: SNR52p (Candida sp)
  Cloning method: Unknown
  Sequencing primers: 5′ CTAGAAAGTATAGGAACTTCTGAAGTGG
Resource information
  A portion of this plasmid was derived from a plasmid made by: Codon optimized Cas9 was derived from another plasmid pRB732 that was obtained from Prof. Richard J. Bennett
Terms and licenses: Academic/Nonprofit Terms; Industry Terms: Not Available to Industry
How to cite: pDIV494 was a gift from Uffe Mortensen (Addgene plasmid # 177701 ; http://n2t.net/addgene:177701 ; RRID:Addgene_177701)
